>Addgene plasmid #125836 | lentiCRISPR v2-sgControl | addgene full sequence | sequence record 246128 | Addgene NGS Result
GTCGACGGATCGGGAGATCTCCCGATCCCCTATGGTGCACTCTCAGTACAATCTGCTCTGATGCCGCATA
GTTAAGCCAGTATCTGCTCCCTGCTTGTGTGTTGGAGGTCGCTGAGTAGTGCGCGAGCAAAATTTAAGCT
ACAACAAGGCAAGGCTTGACCGACAATTGCATGAAGAATCTGCTTAGGGTTAGGCGTTTTGCGCTGCTTC
GCGATGTACGGGCCAGATATACGCGTTGACATTGATTATTGACTAGTTATTAATAGTAATCAATTACGGG
GTCATTAGTTCATAGCCCATATATGGAGTTCCGCGTTACATAACTTACGGTAAATGGCCCGCCTGGCTGA
CCGCCCAACGACCCCCGCCCATTGACGTCAATAATGACGTATGTTCCCATAGTAACGCCAATAGGGACTT
TCCATTGACGTCAATGGGTGGAGTATTTACGGTAAACTGCCCACTTGGCAGTACATCAAGTGTATCATAT
GCCAAGTACGCCCCCTATTGACGTCAATGACGGTAAATGGCCCGCCTGGCATTATGCCCAGTACATGACC
TTATGGGACTTTCCTACTTGGCAGTACATCTACGTATTAGTCATCGCTATTACCATGGTGATGCGGTTTT
GGCAGTACATCAATGGGCGTGGATAGCGGTTTGACTCACGGGGATTTCCAAGTCTCCACCCCATTGACGT
CAATGGGAGTTTGTTTTGGCACCAAAATCAACGGGACTTTCCAAAATGTCGTAACAACTCCGCCCCATTG
ACGCAAATGGGCGGTAGGCGTGTACGGTGGGAGGTCTATATAAGCAGCGCGTTTTGCCTGTACTGGGTCT
CTCTGGTTAGACCAGATCTGAGCCTGGGAGCTCTCTGGCTAACTAGGGAACCCACTGCTTAAGCCTCAAT
AAAGCTTGCCTTGAGTGCTTCAAGTAGTGTGTGCCCGTCTGTTGTGTGACTCTGGTAACTAGAGATCCCT
CAGACCCTTTTAGTCAGTGTGGAAAATCTCTAGCAGTGGCGCCCGAACAGGGACTTGAAAGCGAAAGGGA
AACCAGAGGAGCTCTCTCGACGCAGGACTCGGCTTGCTGAAGCGCGCACGGCAAGAGGCGAGGGGCGGCG
ACTGGTGAGTACGCCAAAAATTTTGACTAGCGGAGGCTAGAAGGAGAGAGATGGGTGCGAGAGCGTCAGT
ATTAAGCGGGGGAGAATTAGATCGCGATGGGAAAAAATTCGGTTAAGGCCAGGGGGAAAGAAAAAATATA
AATTAAAACATATAGTATGGGCAAGCAGGGAGCTAGAACGATTCGCAGTTAATCCTGGCCTGTTAGAAAC
ATCAGAAGGCTGTAGACAAATACTGGGACAGCTACAACCATCCCTTCAGACAGGATCAGAAGAACTTAGA
TCATTATATAATACAGTAGCAACCCTCTATTGTGTGCATCAAAGGATAGAGATAAAAGACACCAAGGAAG
CTTTAGACAAGATAGAGGAAGAGCAAAACAAAAGTAAGACCACCGCACAGCAAGCGGCCGCTGATCTTCA
GACCTGGAGGAGGAGATATGAGGGACAATTGGAGAAGTGAATTATATAAATATAAAGTAGTAAAAATTGA
ACCATTAGGAGTAGCACCCACCAAGGCAAAGAGAAGAGTGGTGCAGAGAGAAAAAAGAGCAGTGGGAATA
GGAGCTTTGTTCCTTGGGTTCTTGGGAGCAGCAGGAAGCACTATGGGCGCAGCGTCAATGACGCTGACGG
TACAGGCCAGACAATTATTGTCTGGTATAGTGCAGCAGCAGAACAATTTGCTGAGGGCTATTGAGGCGCA
ACAGCATCTGTTGCAACTCACAGTCTGGGGCATCAAGCAGCTCCAGGCAAGAATCCTGGCTGTGGAAAGA
TACCTAAAGGATCAACAGCTCCTGGGGATTTGGGGTTGCTCTGGAAAACTCATTTGCACCACTGCTGTGC
CTTGGAATGCTAGTTGGAGTAATAAATCTCTGGAACAGATTTGGAATCACACGACCTGGATGGAGTGGGA
CAGAGAAATTAACAATTACACAAGCTTAATACACTCCTTAATTGAAGAATCGCAAAACCAGCAAGAAAAG
AATGAACAAGAATTATTGGAATTAGATAAATGGGCAAGTTTGTGGAATTGGTTTAACATAACAAATTGGC
TGTGGTATATAAAATTATTCATAATGATAGTAGGAGGCTTGGTAGGTTTAAGAATAGTTTTTGCTGTACT
TTCTATAGTGAATAGAGTTAGGCAGGGATATTCACCATTATCGTTTCAGACCCACCTCCCAACCCCGAGG
GGACCCGACAGGCCCGAAGGAATAGAAGAAGAAGGTGGAGAGAGAGACAGAGACAGATCCATTCGATTAG
TGAACGGATCGGCACTGCGTGCGCCAATTCTGCAGACAAATGGCAGTATTCATCCACAATTTTAAAAGAA
AAGGGGGGATTGGGGGGTACAGTGCAGGGGAAAGAATAGTAGACATAATAGCAACAGACATACAAACTAA
AGAATTACAAAAACAAATTACAAAAATTCAAAATTTTCGGGTTTATTACAGGGACAGCAGAGATCCAGTT
TGGTTAATTAAGGTACCGAGGGCCTATTTCCCATGATTCCTTCATATTTGCATATACGATACAAGGCTGT
TAGAGAGATAATTAGAATTAATTTGACTGTAAACACAAAGATATTAGTACAAAATACGTGACGTAGAAAG
TAATAATTTCTTGGGTAGTTTGCAGTTTTAAAATTATGTTTTAAAATGGACTATCATATGCTTACCGTAA
CTTGAAAGTATTTCGATTTCTTGGCTTTATATATCTTGTGGAAAGGACGAAACACCGGCACTACCAGAGC
TAACTCAGTTTTAGAGCTAGAAATAGCAAGTTAAAATAAGGCTAGTCCGTTATCAACTTGAAAAAGTGGC
ACCGAGTCGGTGCTTTTTTGAATTCGCTAGCTAGGTCTTGAAAGGAGTGGGAATTGGCTCCGGTGCCCGT
CAGTGGGCAGAGCGCACATCGCCCACAGTCCCCGAGAAGTTGGGGGGAGGGGTCGGCAATTGATCCGGTG
CCTAGAGAAGGTGGCGCGGGGTAAACTGGGAAAGTGATGTCGTGTACTGGCTCCGCCTTTTTCCCGAGGG
TGGGGGAGAACCGTATATAAGTGCAGTAGTCGCCGTGAACGTTCTTTTTCGCAACGGGTTTGCCGCCAGA
ACACAGGACCGGTTCTAGAGCGCTGCCACCATGGACAAGAAGTACAGCATCGGCCTGGACATCGGCACCA
ACTCTGTGGGCTGGGCCGTGATCACCGACGAGTACAAGGTGCCCAGCAAGAAATTCAAGGTGCTGGGCAA
CACCGACCGGCACAGCATCAAGAAGAACCTGATCGGAGCCCTGCTGTTCGACAGCGGCGAAACAGCCGAG
GCCACCCGGCTGAAGAGAACCGCCAGAAGAAGATACACCAGACGGAAGAACCGGATCTGCTATCTGCAAG
AGATCTTCAGCAACGAGATGGCCAAGGTGGACGACAGCTTCTTCCACAGACTGGAAGAGTCCTTCCTGGT
GGAAGAGGATAAGAAGCACGAGCGGCACCCCATCTTCGGCAACATCGTGGACGAGGTGGCCTACCACGAG
AAGTACCCCACCATCTACCACCTGAGAAAGAAACTGGTGGACAGCACCGACAAGGCCGACCTGCGGCTGA
TCTATCTGGCCCTGGCCCACATGATCAAGTTCCGGGGCCACTTCCTGATCGAGGGCGACCTGAACCCCGA
CAACAGCGACGTGGACAAGCTGTTCATCCAGCTGGTGCAGACCTACAACCAGCTGTTCGAGGAAAACCCC
ATCAACGCCAGCGGCGTGGACGCCAAGGCCATCCTGTCTGCCAGACTGAGCAAGAGCAGACGGCTGGAAA
ATCTGATCGCCCAGCTGCCCGGCGAGAAGAAGAATGGCCTGTTCGGAAACCTGATTGCCCTGAGCCTGGG
CCTGACCCCCAACTTCAAGAGCAACTTCGACCTGGCCGAGGATGCCAAACTGCAGCTGAGCAAGGACACC
TACGACGACGACCTGGACAACCTGCTGGCCCAGATCGGCGACCAGTACGCCGACCTGTTTCTGGCCGCCA
AGAACCTGTCCGACGCCATCCTGCTGAGCGACATCCTGAGAGTGAACACCGAGATCACCAAGGCCCCCCT
GAGCGCCTCTATGATCAAGAGATACGACGAGCACCACCAGGACCTGACCCTGCTGAAAGCTCTCGTGCGG
CAGCAGCTGCCTGAGAAGTACAAAGAGATTTTCTTCGACCAGAGCAAGAACGGCTACGCCGGCTACATTG
ACGGCGGAGCCAGCCAGGAAGAGTTCTACAAGTTCATCAAGCCCATCCTGGAAAAGATGGACGGCACCGA
GGAACTGCTCGTGAAGCTGAACAGAGAGGACCTGCTGCGGAAGCAGCGGACCTTCGACAACGGCAGCATC
CCCCACCAGATCCACCTGGGAGAGCTGCACGCCATTCTGCGGCGGCAGGAAGATTTTTACCCATTCCTGA
AGGACAACCGGGAAAAGATCGAGAAGATCCTGACCTTCCGCATCCCCTACTACGTGGGCCCTCTGGCCAG
GGGAAACAGCAGATTCGCCTGGATGACCAGAAAGAGCGAGGAAACCATCACCCCCTGGAACTTCGAGGAA
GTGGTGGACAAGGGCGCTTCCGCCCAGAGCTTCATCGAGCGGATGACCAACTTCGATAAGAACCTGCCCA
ACGAGAAGGTGCTGCCCAAGCACAGCCTGCTGTACGAGTACTTCACCGTGTATAACGAGCTGACCAAAGT
GAAATACGTGACCGAGGGAATGAGAAAGCCCGCCTTCCTGAGCGGCGAGCAGAAAAAGGCCATCGTGGAC
CTGCTGTTCAAGACCAACCGGAAAGTGACCGTGAAGCAGCTGAAAGAGGACTACTTCAAGAAAATCGAGT
GCTTCGACTCCGTGGAAATCTCCGGCGTGGAAGATCGGTTCAACGCCTCCCTGGGCACATACCACGATCT
GCTGAAAATTATCAAGGACAAGGACTTCCTGGACAATGAGGAAAACGAGGACATTCTGGAAGATATCGTG
CTGACCCTGACACTGTTTGAGGACAGAGAGATGATCGAGGAACGGCTGAAAACCTATGCCCACCTGTTCG
ACGACAAAGTGATGAAGCAGCTGAAGCGGCGGAGATACACCGGCTGGGGCAGGCTGAGCCGGAAGCTGAT
CAACGGCATCCGGGACAAGCAGTCCGGCAAGACAATCCTGGATTTCCTGAAGTCCGACGGCTTCGCCAAC
AGAAACTTCATGCAGCTGATCCACGACGACAGCCTGACCTTTAAAGAGGACATCCAGAAAGCCCAGGTGT
CCGGCCAGGGCGATAGCCTGCACGAGCACATTGCCAATCTGGCCGGCAGCCCCGCCATTAAGAAGGGCAT
CCTGCAGACAGTGAAGGTGGTGGACGAGCTCGTGAAAGTGATGGGCCGGCACAAGCCCGAGAACATCGTG
ATCGAAATGGCCAGAGAGAACCAGACCACCCAGAAGGGACAGAAGAACAGCCGCGAGAGAATGAAGCGGA
TCGAAGAGGGCATCAAAGAGCTGGGCAGCCAGATCCTGAAAGAACACCCCGTGGAAAACACCCAGCTGCA
GAACGAGAAGCTGTACCTGTACTACCTGCAGAATGGGCGGGATATGTACGTGGACCAGGAACTGGACATC
AACCGGCTGTCCGACTACGATGTGGACCATATCGTGCCTCAGAGCTTTCTGAAGGACGACTCCATCGACA
ACAAGGTGCTGACCAGAAGCGACAAGAACCGGGGCAAGAGCGACAACGTGCCCTCCGAAGAGGTCGTGAA
GAAGATGAAGAACTACTGGCGGCAGCTGCTGAACGCCAAGCTGATTACCCAGAGAAAGTTCGACAATCTG
ACCAAGGCCGAGAGAGGCGGCCTGAGCGAACTGGATAAGGCCGGCTTCATCAAGAGACAGCTGGTGGAAA
CCCGGCAGATCACAAAGCACGTGGCACAGATCCTGGACTCCCGGATGAACACTAAGTACGACGAGAATGA
CAAGCTGATCCGGGAAGTGAAAGTGATCACCCTGAAGTCCAAGCTGGTGTCCGATTTCCGGAAGGATTTC
CAGTTTTACAAAGTGCGCGAGATCAACAACTACCACCACGCCCACGACGCCTACCTGAACGCCGTCGTGG
GAACCGCCCTGATCAAAAAGTACCCTAAGCTGGAAAGCGAGTTCGTGTACGGCGACTACAAGGTGTACGA
CGTGCGGAAGATGATCGCCAAGAGCGAGCAGGAAATCGGCAAGGCTACCGCCAAGTACTTCTTCTACAGC
AACATCATGAACTTTTTCAAGACCGAGATTACCCTGGCCAACGGCGAGATCCGGAAGCGGCCTCTGATCG
AGACAAACGGCGAAACCGGGGAGATCGTGTGGGATAAGGGCCGGGATTTTGCCACCGTGCGGAAAGTGCT
GAGCATGCCCCAAGTGAATATCGTGAAAAAGACCGAGGTGCAGACAGGCGGCTTCAGCAAAGAGTCTATC
CTGCCCAAGAGGAACAGCGATAAGCTGATCGCCAGAAAGAAGGACTGGGACCCTAAGAAGTACGGCGGCT
TCGACAGCCCCACCGTGGCCTATTCTGTGCTGGTGGTGGCCAAAGTGGAAAAGGGCAAGTCCAAGAAACT
GAAGAGTGTGAAAGAGCTGCTGGGGATCACCATCATGGAAAGAAGCAGCTTCGAGAAGAATCCCATCGAC
TTTCTGGAAGCCAAGGGCTACAAAGAAGTGAAAAAGGACCTGATCATCAAGCTGCCTAAGTACTCCCTGT
TCGAGCTGGAAAACGGCCGGAAGAGAATGCTGGCCTCTGCCGGCGAACTGCAGAAGGGAAACGAACTGGC
CCTGCCCTCCAAATATGTGAACTTCCTGTACCTGGCCAGCCACTATGAGAAGCTGAAGGGCTCCCCCGAG
GATAATGAGCAGAAACAGCTGTTTGTGGAACAGCACAAGCACTACCTGGACGAGATCATCGAGCAGATCA
GCGAGTTCTCCAAGAGAGTGATCCTGGCCGACGCTAATCTGGACAAAGTGCTGTCCGCCTACAACAAGCA
CCGGGATAAGCCCATCAGAGAGCAGGCCGAGAATATCATCCACCTGTTTACCCTGACCAATCTGGGAGCC
CCTGCCGCCTTCAAGTACTTTGACACCACCATCGACCGGAAGAGGTACACCAGCACCAAAGAGGTGCTGG
ACGCCACCCTGATCCACCAGAGCATCACCGGCCTGTACGAGACACGGATCGACCTGTCTCAGCTGGGAGG
CGACAAGCGACCTGCCGCCACAAAGAAGGCTGGACAGGCTAAGAAGAAGAAAGATTACAAAGACGATGAC
GATAAGGGATCCGGCGCAACAAACTTCTCTCTGCTGAAACAAGCCGGAGATGTCGAAGAGAATCCTGGAC
CGACCGAGTACAAGCCCACGGTGCGCCTCGCCACCCGCGACGACGTCCCCAGGGCCGTACGCACCCTCGC
CGCCGCGTTCGCCGACTACCCCGCCACGCGCCACACCGTCGATCCGGACCGCCACATCGAGCGGGTCACC
GAGCTGCAAGAACTCTTCCTCACGCGCGTCGGGCTCGACATCGGCAAGGTGTGGGTCGCGGACGACGGCG
CCGCGGTGGCGGTCTGGACCACGCCGGAGAGCGTCGAAGCGGGGGCGGTGTTCGCCGAGATCGGCCCGCG
CATGGCCGAGTTGAGCGGTTCCCGGCTGGCCGCGCAGCAACAGATGGAAGGCCTCCTGGCGCCGCACCGG
CCCAAGGAGCCCGCGTGGTTCCTGGCCACCGTCGGAGTCTCGCCCGACCACCAGGGCAAGGGTCTGGGCA
GCGCCGTCGTGCTCCCCGGAGTGGAGGCGGCCGAGCGCGCCGGGGTGCCCGCCTTCCTGGAGACCTCCGC
GCCCCGCAACCTCCCCTTCTACGAGCGGCTCGGCTTCACCGTCACCGCCGACGTCGAGGTGCCCGAAGGA
CCGCGCACCTGGTGCATGACCCGCAAGCCCGGTGCCTGAACGCGTTAAGTCGACAATCAACCTCTGGATT
ACAAAATTTGTGAAAGATTGACTGGTATTCTTAACTATGTTGCTCCTTTTACGCTATGTGGATACGCTGC
TTTAATGCCTTTGTATCATGCTATTGCTTCCCGTATGGCTTTCATTTTCTCCTCCTTGTATAAATCCTGG
TTGCTGTCTCTTTATGAGGAGTTGTGGCCCGTTGTCAGGCAACGTGGCGTGGTGTGCACTGTGTTTGCTG
ACGCAACCCCCACTGGTTGGGGCATTGCCACCACCTGTCAGCTCCTTTCCGGGACTTTCGCTTTCCCCCT
CCCTATTGCCACGGCGGAACTCATCGCCGCCTGCCTTGCCCGCTGCTGGACAGGGGCTCGGCTGTTGGGC
ACTGACAATTCCGTGGTGTTGTCGGGGAAATCATCGTCCTTTCCTTGGCTGCTCGCCTGTGTTGCCACCT
GGATTCTGCGCGGGACGTCCTTCTGCTACGTCCCTTCGGCCCTCAATCCAGCGGACCTTCCTTCCCGCGG
CCTGCTGCCGGCTCTGCGGCCTCTTCCGCGTCTTCGCCTTCGCCCTCAGACGAGTCGGATCTCCCTTTGG
GCCGCCTCCCCGCGTCGACTTTAAGACCAATGACTTACAAGGCAGCTGTAGATCTTAGCCACTTTTTAAA
AGAAAAGGGGGGACTGGAAGGGCTAATTCACTCCCAACGAAGACAAGATCTGCTTTTTGCTTGTACTGGG
TCTCTCTGGTTAGACCAGATCTGAGCCTGGGAGCTCTCTGGCTAACTAGGGAACCCACTGCTTAAGCCTC
AATAAAGCTTGCCTTGAGTGCTTCAAGTAGTGTGTGCCCGTCTGTTGTGTGACTCTGGTAACTAGAGATC
CCTCAGACCCTTTTAGTCAGTGTGGAAAATCTCTAGCAGGGCCCGTTTAAACCCGCTGATCAGCCTCGAC
TGTGCCTTCTAGTTGCCAGCCATCTGTTGTTTGCCCCTCCCCCGTGCCTTCCTTGACCCTGGAAGGTGCC
ACTCCCACTGTCCTTTCCTAATAAAATGAGGAAATTGCATCGCATTGTCTGAGTAGGTGTCATTCTATTC
TGGGGGGTGGGGTGGGGCAGGACAGCAAGGGGGAGGATTGGGAAGACAATAGCAGGCATGCTGGGGATGC
GGTGGGCTCTATGGCTTCTGAGGCGGAAAGAACCAGCTGGGGCTCTAGGGGGTATCCCC
[124 nt withheld, positions 9300-9423]
C
[91 nt withheld, positions 9425-9515]
A
[49 nt withheld, positions 9517-9565]
CCTTTGACGTTGGAGTCCACGTTCTTT
[37 nt withheld, positions 9593-9629]
ACCCTATCTCGGTCTATTCTTTTGATTTATAAGGGATTTTGCCGATTTCGGCCTATTGGTTAAAAAATGA
GCTGATTTAACAAAAATTTAACGCGAATTAATTCTGTGGAATGTGTGTCAGTTAGGGTGTGGAAAGTCCC
CAGGCTCCCCAGCAGGCAGAAGTATGCAAAGCATGCATCTCAATTAGTCAGCAACCAGGTGTGGAAAGTC
CCCAGGCTCCCCAGCAGGCAGAAGTATGCAAAGCATGCATCTCAATTAGTCAGCAACCATAGTCCCGCCC
CTAACTCCGCCCATCCCGCCCCTAACTCCGCCCAGTTCCGCCCATTCTCCGCCCCATGGCTGACTAATTT
TTTTTATTTATGCAGAGGCCGAGGCCGCCTCTGCCTCTGAGCTATTCCAGAAGTAGTGAGGAGGCTTTTT
TGGAGGCCTAGGCTTTTGCAAAAAGCTCCCGGGAGCTTGTATATCCATTTTCGGATCTGATCAGCACGTG
TTGACAATTAATCATCGGCATAGTATATCGGCATAGTATAATACGACAAGGTGAGGAACTAAACCATGGC
CAAGTTGACCAGTGCCGTTCCGGTGCTCACCGCGCGCGACGTCGCCGGAGCGGTCGAGTTCTGGACCGAC
CGGCTCGGGTTCTCCCGGGACTTCGTGGAGGACGACTTCGCCGGTGTGGTCCGGGACGACGTGACCCTGT
TCATCAGCGCGGTCCAGGACCAGGTGGTGCCGGACAACACCCTGGCCTGGGTGTGGGTGCGCGGCCTGGA
CGAGCTGTACGCCGAGTGGTCGGAGGTCGTGTCCACGAACTTCCGGGACGCCTCCGGGCCGGCCATGACC
GAGATCGGCGAGCAGCCGTGGGGGCGGGAGTTCGCCCTGCGCGACCCGGCCGGCAACTGCGTGCACTTCG
TGGCCGAGGAGCAGGACTGACACGTGCTACGAGATTTCGATTCCACCGCCGCCTTCTATGAAAGGTTGGG
CTTCGGAATCGTTTTCCGGGACGCCGGCTGGATGATCCTCCAGCGCGGGGATCTCATGCTGGAGTTCTTC
GCCCACCCCAACTTGTTTATTGCAGCTTATAATGGTTACAAATAAAGCAATAGCATCACAAATTTCACAA
ATAAAGCATTTTTTTCACTGCATTCTAGTTGTGGTTTGTCCAAACTCATCAATGTATCTTATCATGTCTG
TATACCGTCGACCTCTAGCTAGAGCTTGGCGTAATCATGGTCATAGCTGTTTCCTGTGTGAAATTGTTAT
CCGCTCACAATTCCACACAACATACGAGCCGGAAGCATAAAGTGTAAAGCCTGGGGTGCCTAATGAGTGA
GCTAACTCACATTAATTGCGTTGCGCTCACTGCCCGCTTTCCAGTCGGGAAACCTGTCGTGCCAGCTGCA
TTAATGAATCGGCCAACGCGCGGGGAGAGGCGGTTTGCGTATTGGGCGCTCTTCCGCTTCCTCGCTCACT
GACTCGCTGCGCTCGGTCGTTCGGCTGCGGCGAGCGGTATCAGCTCACTCAAAGGCGGTAATACGGTTAT
CCACAGAATCAGGGGATAACGCAGGAAAGAACATGTGAGCAAAAGGCCAGCAAAAGGCCAGGAACCGTAA
AAAGGCCGCGTTGCTGGCGTTTTTCCATAGGCTCCGCCCCCCTGACGAGCATCACAAAAATCGACGCTCA
AGTCAGAGGTGGCGAAACCCGACAGGACTATAAAGATACCAGGCGTTTCCCCCTGGAAGCTCCCTCGTGC
GCTCTCCTGTTCCGACCCTGCCGCTTACCGGATACCTGTCCGCCTTTCTCCCTTCGGGAAGCGTGGCGCT
TTCTCATAGCTCACGCTGTAGGTATCTCAGTTCGGTGTAGGTCGTTCGCTCCAAGCTGGGCTGTGTGCAC
GAACCCCCCGTTCAGCCCGACCGCTGCGCCTTATCCGGTAACTATCGTCTTGAGTCCAACCCGGTAAGAC
ACGACTTATCGCCACTGGCAGCAGCCACTGGTAACAGGATTAGCAGAGCGAGGTATGTAGGCGGTGCTAC
AGAGTTCTTGAAGTGGTGGCCTAACTACGGCTACACTAGAAGAACAGTATTTGGTATCTGCGCTCTGCTG
AAGCCAGTTACCTTCGGAAAAAGAGTTGGTAGCTCTTGATCCGGCAAACAAACCACCGCTGGTAGCGGTG
GTTTTTTTGTTTGCAAGCAGCAGATTACGCGCAGAAAAAAAGGATCTCAAGAAGATCCTTTGATCTTTTC
TACGGGGTCTGACGCTCAGTGGAACGAAAACTCACGTTAAGGGATTTTGGTCATGAGATTATCAAAAAGG
ATCTTCACCTAGATCCTTTTAAATTAAAAATGAAGTTTTAAATCAATCTAAAGTATATATGAGTAAACTT
GGTCTGACAGTTACCAATGCTTAATCAGTGAGGCACCTATCTCAGCGATCTGTCTATTTCGTTCATCCAT
AGTTGCCTGACTCCCCGTCGTGTAGATAACTACGATACGGGAGGGCTTACCATCTGGCCCCAGTGCTGCA
ATGATACCGCGAGACCCACGCTCACCGGCTCCAGATTTATCAGCAATAAACCAGCCAGCCGGAAGGGCCG
AGCGCAGAAGTGGTCCTGCAACTTTATCCGCCTCCATCCAGTCTATTAATTGTTGCCGGGAAGCTAGAGT
AAGTAGTTCGCCAGTTAATAGTTTGCGCAACGTTGTTGCCATTGCTACAGGCATCGTGGTGTCACGCTCG
TCGTTTGGTATGGCTTCATTCAGCTCCGGTTCCCAACGATCAAGGCGAGTTACATGATCCCCCATGTTGT
GCAAAAAAGCGGTTAGCTCCTTCGGTCCTCCGATCGTTGTCAGAAGTAAGTTGGCCGCAGTGTTATCACT
CATGGTTATGGCAGCACTGCATAATTCTCTTACTGTCATGCCATCCGTAAGATGCTTTTCTGTGACTGGT
GAGTACTCAACCAAGTCATTCTGAGAATAGTGTATGCGGCGACCGAGTTGCTCTTGCCCGGCGTCAATAC
GGGATAATACCGCGCCACATAGCAGAACTTTAAAAGTGCTCATCATTGGAAAACGTTCTTCGGGGCGAAA
ACTCTCAAGGATCTTACCGCTGTTGAGATCCAGTTCGATGTAACCCACTCGTGCACCCAACTGATCTTCA
GCATCTTTTACTTTCACCAGCGTTTCTGGGTGAGCAAAAACAGGAAGGCAAAATGCCGCAAAAAAGGGAA
TAAGGGCGACACGGAAATGTTGAATACTCATACTCTTCCTTTTTCAATATTATTGAAGCATTTATCAGGG
TTATTGTCTCATGAGCGGATACATATTTGAATGTATTTAGAAAAATAAACAAATAGGGGTTCCGCGCACA
TTTCCCCGAAAAGTGCCACCTGAC
Features (pLannotate 1.2.2; 33 found; start..end, strand, type, name):
     31..83      -  misc_feature   bom (fragment): basis of mobility region from pBR322
    238..617     +  enhancer       CMV enhancer: human cytomegalovirus immediate early enhancer
    618..817     +  promoter       CMV promoter: human cytomegalovirus (CMV) immediate early promoter
    835..1015    +  LTR            5' LTR (truncated): truncated 5' long terminal repeat (LTR) from HIV-1
   1062..1187    +  misc_feature   HIV-1 Ψ: packaging signal of human immunodeficiency virus type 1
   1171..1534    +  CDS            HIV-1 gag (fragment): gag protein from human immunodeficiency virus 1; gag
   1680..1913    +  misc_feature   RRE: The Rev response element (RRE) of HIV-1 allows for Rev-dependent mRNA export from the nucleus to the cytoplasm.
   2290..2390    +  CDS            Rev (fragment): human immunodeficiency virus 1 (HIV-1) Rev protein; rev; enhances nuclear export of unspliced and incompletely spliced viral mRNAs
   2440..2557    +  misc_feature   cPPT/CTS: central polypurine tract and central termination sequence of HIV-1
   2608..2848    +  promoter       U6 promoter: RNA polymerase III promoter for human U6 snRNA
   2878..2953    +  misc_RNA       gRNA scaffold: guide RNA scaffold for the Streptococcus pyogenes CRISPR/Cas9 system
   2971..2989    +  CDS            small t antigen (fragment): SV40 (simian virus 40) small t antigen
   3015..3226    +  promoter       EF-1α core promoter: core promoter for human elongation factor EF-1α
   3251..7354    +  CDS            Cas9: Cas9 (Csn1) endonuclease from the Streptococcus pyogenes Type II CRISPR/Cas system generates RNA-guided double strand breaks in DNA
   7492..8089    +  CDS            PuroR (fragment): puromycin N-acetyltransferase; pac from Streptomyces; confers resistance to puromycin
   8105..8693    +  misc_feature   WPRE: woodchuck hepatitis virus posttranscriptional regulatory element
   8744..8763    +  misc_feature   cPPT/CTS (fragment): central polypurine tract and central termination sequence of HIV-1
   8765..8998    +  LTR            3' LTR (ΔU3): self-inactivating 3' long terminal repeat (LTR) from HIV-1
   9030..9254    +  polyA_signal   bGH poly(A) signal: bovine growth hormone polyadenylation signal
   9258..9279    +  promoter       SV40 promoter (fragment): SV40 enhancer and early promoter
   9300..9728    +  rep_origin     f1 ori (sequence partly withheld): f1 bacteriophage origin of replication; arrow indicates direction of (+) strand synthesis
   9742..10071   +  promoter       SV40 promoter: SV40 enhancer and early promoter
  10119..10166   +  promoter       EM7 promoter: synthetic bacterial promoter&nbsp
  10185..10559   +  CDS            BleoR: antibiotic-binding protein; Sh ble from Streptoalloteichus hindustanus; confers resistance to bleomycin, phleomycin, and Zeocin™
  10569..10694   +  CDS            ble (fragment): BLE_KLEPN - Experimental evidence at protein level: Swiss-Prot protein existence level 1. Binding protein with a strong affinity to the bleomycin family of antibiotics. Binds to CL990; an antimitotic-antibiotic compound. From Klebsiella pneumoniae.
  10689..10810   +  polyA_signal   SV40 poly(A) signal: SV40 polyadenylation signal
  10881..10903   -  protein_bind   lac operator (fragment): The lac repressor binds to the lac operator to inhibit transcription in E. coli. This inhibition can be relieved by adding lactose or isopropyl-β-D-thiogalactopyranoside (IPTG). lac repressor encoded by lacI
  10907..10937   -  promoter       lac promoter: promoter for the E. coli lac operon
  10952..10973   -  protein_bind   CAP binding site: CAP binding activates transcription in the presence of cAMP. E. coli catabolite activator protein
  10986..11078   -  CDS            lacI (fragment): lac repressor; lacI; The lac repressor binds to the lac operator to inhibit transcription in E. coli. This inhibition can be relieved by adding lactose or isopropyl-β-D-thiogalactopyranoside (IPTG).
  11261..11849   -  rep_origin     ori: high-copy-number ColE1/pMB1/pBR322/pUC origin of replication
  12020..12880   -  CDS            AmpR: β-lactamase; bla; confers resistance to ampicillin, carbenicillin, and related antibiotics
  12881..12985   -  promoter       AmpR promoter: bla
