[The description below was written by a language model from this plasmid's Addgene catalogue record and pLannotate feature annotations shown in this document.]
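Description:
lentiCRISPR v2-sgControl is a third-generation-style, self-inactivating HIV-1 lentiviral vector built on the LentiCRISPR V2 backbone. It delivers Streptococcus pyogenes Cas9 and a single guide RNA from one plasmid and is recorded as a knockout control. In bacteria it is maintained as a high-copy plasmid through a ColE1/pUC-type origin with ampicillin resistance (AmpR under its own bla promoter). The backbone also carries an f1 origin and an SV40/EM7-driven BleoR cassette, which lies outside the LTRs and so is not part of the packaged viral genome.

The transfer cassette begins with a CMV enhancer/promoter fused to a truncated 5' LTR, which drives Tat-independent genomic RNA production in packaging cells. This is followed by the Ψ packaging signal with a gag fragment, the RRE for Rev-dependent nuclear export, and the cPPT/CTS. A human U6 Pol III promoter then expresses the cloned guide, a 25 bp insert listed simply as "Control" with human given as the species, joined to the SpCas9 gRNA scaffold. Downstream, an EF-1α core promoter drives Cas9, followed in the same orientation by puromycin N-acetyltransferase for selecting transduced mammalian cells. The feature table does not annotate the linker between these two coding sequences. A WPRE enhances transcript expression, and the ΔU3 3' LTR makes the integrated provirus self-inactivating, with a bGH polyadenylation signal beyond it.

The record does not state what the control guide targets or whether it is non-targeting. Its stated role is as a matched control for gene-specific lentiCRISPR v2 knockout constructs, so that effects of transduction, Cas9 expression and puromycin selection can be separated from those of gene disruption.
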