Addgene plasmid #125836: lentiCRISPR v2-sgControl
Purpose: KO control
Depositing lab: Boyi Gan. Depositing organization: University of Texas MD Anderson Cancer Center. Publication: BAP1 links metabolic regulation of ferroptosis to tumour suppression. Zhang Y, Shi J, Liu X, Feng L, Gong Z, Koppula P, Sirohi K, Li X, Wei Y, Lee H, Zhuang L, Chen G, Xiao ZD, Hung MC, Chen J, Huang P, Li W, Gan B. Nat Cell Biol. 2018 Oct;20(10):1181-1192. doi: 10.1038/s41556-018-0178-0. Epub 2018 Sep 10. PubMed 30202049.
Backbone
  Vector backbone: LentiCRISPR V2
  Backbone manufacturer: Feng Zhang
  Vector type: Lentiviral
  Selectable markers: Puromycin
Growth in bacteria
  Bacterial resistance: Ampicillin, 100 μg/mL
  Growth temperature: 37°C
  Growth strain: NEB Stable
  Copy number: High Copy
Gene/Insert
  Gene/Insert name: Control
  gRNA/shRNA sequence: CACCgGCACTACCAGAGCTAACTCA
  Species: H. sapiens (human)
  Insert size (bp): 25
  Cloning method: Restriction Enzyme; 5′ cloning site Unknown (unknown if destroyed)
Terms and licenses: Academic/Nonprofit Terms; Industry Terms: Not Available to Industry
How to cite: lentiCRISPR v2-sgControl was a gift from Boyi Gan (Addgene plasmid # 125836 ; http://n2t.net/addgene:125836 ; RRID:Addgene_125836)
