>Addgene plasmid #125836 | lentiCRISPR v2-sgControl | depositor partial sequence | sequence record 240884 | U6 primer sequencing
AGGACTGTTAGAGAGATAATTAGAATTAATTTGACTGTAAACACAAAGATATTAGTACAAAATACGTGAC
GTAGAAAGTAATAATTTCTTGGGTAGTTTGCAGTTTTAAAATTATGTTTTAAAATGGACTATCATATGCT
TACCGTAACTTGAAAGTATTTCGATTTCTTGGCTTTATATATCTTGTGGAAAGGACGAAACACCGGCACT
ACCAGAGCTAACTCAGTTTTAGAGCTAGAAATAGCAAGTTAAAATAAGGCTAGTCCGTTATCAACTTGAA
AAAGTGGCACCGAGTCGGTGCTTTTTTGAATTCGCTAGCTAGGTCTTGAAAGGAGTGGGAATTGGCTCCG
GTGCCCGTCAGTGGGCAGAGCGCACATCGCCCACAGTCCCCGAGAAGTTGGGGGGAGGGGTCGGCAATTG
ATCCGGTGCCTAGAGAAGGTGGCGCGGGGTAAACTGGGAAAGTGATGTCGTGTACTGGCTCCGCCTTTTT
CCCGAGGGTGGGGGAGAACCGTATATAAGTGCAGTAGTCGCCGTGAACGTTCTTTTTCGCAACGGGTTTG
CCGCCAGAACACAGGACCGGTTCTAGAGCGCTGCCACCATGGACAAGAAGTACAGCATCGGCCTGGACAT
CGGCACCAACTCTGTGGGCTGGGCCGTGATCACCGACGAGTACAAGGTGCCCAGCAAGAAATTCAAGGTG
CTGGGCAACACCGACCGGCACAGCATCAAGAAGAACCTGATCGGAGCCCTGCTGTTCGACAGCGGCGAAA
CAGCCGAGGCCACCCGGCTGAAGAGAACCGCCAGAAGAAGATACACCAGACGGAAGAACCGGATCTGCTA
TCTGCAAGAGATCTTCAGCAACGAGATGGCCAAGTGGACGACAGCTTCTTCCACAGACTGGAAGAGTCCT
TCCTGGTGGAAGAGGATAGAAGCACGAGCGGCACCCCATCTCGGCAACATCGTGACGAGTGCTACACGAG
AGTACCCCACATCTACACTGAGAAGAACTGTGACAGCACGACAGCGACTGCGCTGATCTATCTGCCTGCC
ACATGATCAGTCGGGCACTCTGATCGAGCGACTGACCCGACAACGCGACT
